>Addgene plasmid #35251 | MIGS4.1 (FF571) | depositor full sequence | sequence record 43060 | MIGS4.1 (FF571) sequence 8410 bps
TTTTTATCCCCGGAAGCCTGTGGATAGAGGGTAGTTATCCACGTGAAACCGCTAATGCCCCGCAAAGCCT
TGATTCACGGGGCTTTCCGGCCCGCTCCAAAAACTATCCACGTGAAATCGCTAATCAGGGTACGTGAAAT
CGCTAATCGGAGTACGTGAAATCGCTAATAAGGTCACGTGAAATCGCTAATCAAAAAGGCACGTGAGAAC
GCTAATAGCCCTTTCAGATCAACAGCTTGCAAACACCCCTCGCTCCGGCAAGTAGTTACAGCAAGTAGTA
TGTTCAATTAGCTTTTCAATTATGAATATATATATCAATTATTGGTCGCCCTTGGCTTGTGGACAATGCG
CTACGCGCACCGGCTCCGCCCGTGGACAACCGCAAGCGGTTGCCCACCGTCGAGCGCCAGCGCCTTTGCC
CACAACCCGGCGGCCGGCCGCAACAGATCGTTTTATAAATTTTTTTTTTTGAAAAAGAAAAAGCCCGAAA
GGCGGCAACCTCTCGGGCTTCTGGATTTCCGATCCCCGGAATTAGAGATCTTGGCAGGATATATTGTGGT
GTAACGTTATCAGCTTGCATGCCGGTCGATCTAGTAACATAGATGACACCGCGCGCGATAATTTATCCTA
GTTTGCGCGCTATATTTTGTTTTCTATCGCGTATTAAATGTATAATTGCGGGACTCTAATCATAAAAACC
CATCTCATAAATAACGTCATGCATTACATGTTAATTATTACATGCTTAACGTAATTCAACAGAAATTATA
TGATAATCATCGCAAGACCGGCAACAGGATTCAATCTTAAGAAACTTTATTGCCAAATGTTTGAACGATC
TGCTTGACTCTAGGGGTCATCAGATTTCGGTGACGGGCAGGACCGGACGGGGCGGCACCGGCAGGCTGAA
GTCCAGCTGCCAGAAACCCACGTCATGCCAGTTCCCGTGCTTGAAGCCGGCCGCCCGCAGCATGCCGCGG
GGGGCATATCCGAGCGCCTCGTGCATGCGCACGCTCGGGTCGTTGGGCAGCCCGATGACAGCGACCACGC
TCTTGAAGCCCTGTGCCTCCAGGGACTTCAGCAGGTGGGTGTAGAGCGTGGAGCCCAGTCCCGTCCGCTG
GTGGCGGGGGGAGACGTACACGGTGGACTCGGCCGTCCAGTCGTAGGCGTTGCGTGCCTTCCAGGGACCC
GCGTAGGCGATGCCGGCGACCTCGCCGTCCACCTCGGCGACGAGCCAGGGATAGCGCTCCCGCAGACGGA
CGAGGTCGTCCGTCCACTCCTGCGGTTCCTGCGGCTCGGTACGGAAGTTGACCGTGCTTGTCTCGATGTA
GTGGTTGACGATGGTGCAGACCGCCGGCATGTCCGCCTCGGTGGCACGGCGGATGTCGGCCGGGCGTCGT
TCTGGGCTCATGGTAGATCCCCTCGATCGAGTTGAGAGTGAATATGAGACTCTAATTGGATACCGAGGGG
AATTTATGGAACGTCAGTGGAGCATTTTTGACAAGAAATATTTGCTAGCTGATAGTGACCTTAGGCGACT
TTTGAACGCGCAATAATGGTTTCTGACGTATGTGCTTAGCTCATTAAACTCCAGAAACCCGCGGCTCAGT
GGCTCCTTCAACGTTGCGGTTCTGTCAGTTCCAAACGTAAAACGGCTTGTCCCGCGTCATCGGCGGGGGT
CATAACGTGACTCCCTTAATTCTCCGCTCATGTATCGATAACATTAACGTTTACAATTTCGCGCCATTCG
CCATTCAGGCTGCGCAACTGTTGGGAAGGGCGATCGGTGCGGGCCTCTTCGCTATTACGCCAGCTGGCGA
AAGGGGGATGTGCTGCAAGGCGATTAAGTTGGGTAACGCCAGGGTTTTCCCAGTCACGACGTTGTAAAAC
GACGGCCAGTGAGCGCGCGTAATACGACTCACTATAGGGCGAATTGGGTACCATTTAGGTGACACTATAG
AATATCACTAGTAAGCTAGCTTGCATGCCGGTCCTGCTGAGCCTCGACATGTTGTCGCAAAATTCGCCCT
GGACCCGCCCAACGATTTGTCGTCACTGTCAAGGTTTGACCTGCACTTCATTTGGGGCCCACATACACCA
AAAAAATGCTGCATAATTCTCGGGGCAGCAAGTCGGTTACCCGGCCGCCGTGCTGGACCGGGTTGAATGG
TGCCCGTAACTTTCGGTAGAGCGGACGGCCAATACTCAACTTCAAGGAATCTCACCCATGCGCGCCGGCG
GGGAACCGGAGTTCCCTTCAGTGAGCGTTATTAGTTCGCCGCTCGGTGTGTCGTAGATACTAGCCCCTGG
GGCACTTTTGAAATTTGAATAAGATTTATGTAATCAGTCTTTTAGGTTTGACCGGTTCTGCCGCTTTTTT
TAAAATTGGATTTGTAATAATAAAACGCAATTGTTTGTTATTGTGGCGCTCTATCATAGATGTCGCTATA
AACCTATTCAGCACAATATATTGTTTTCATTTTAATATTGTACATATAAGTAGTAGGGTACAATCAGTAA
ATTGAACGGAGAATATTATTCATAAAAATACGATAGTAACGGGTGATATATTCATTAGAATGAACCGAAA
CCGGCGGTAAGGATCTGAGCTACACATGCTCAGGTTTTTTACAACGTGCACAACAGAATTGAAAGCAAAT
ATCATGCGATCATAGGCGTCTCGCATATCTCATTAAAGCAGGGATCCCGCATCAGATCTATCAAACACAT
AGATTTACGAAGATCTCTAACATTAAATCATCAGAGAGATAAGTTTAGGGAGCAAGCTCTTTCGCTTACA
CAGAGAATCACAGAGGAAAGAGACTTTAAGAAAACTACAACTTTTTTGACCACTGTGATTTCTCTCTGCA
AGCGAAAGTACTTAATCACCAACACAGTAGATTGATATATTTGGGTTTATTTGTGAGAAGAAGAATTCAC
TAGTGGATCCCGCACTCGAGTGTTAATCAGAAAAACTCAGATTAATCTACAAATTCGATCGCACAAACTA
GAAACTAACACCAGATCTAGATAGAAATCACAAATCGAAGAGTAATTATTCGACAAAACTCAAATTATTT
GAACAAATCGGATGATATCTATGAAACCCTAATCGAGAATTAAGATGATATCTAACGATCAAACCCAGAA
AATCGTCTTCGATCTAAGATTAACAGAATCTAAACCAAAGAACATATACGAAATTGGGATCGAACGAAAA
CAAAATCGAAGATTTTGAGAGAATAAGGAACACAGAAATTTACCTTGATCACGGTAGAGAGAATTGAGAG
AAAGTTTTTAAGATTTTGAGAAATTGAAATCTGAATTGTGAAGAAGAAGAGCTCTTTGGGTATTGTTTTA
TAGAAGAAGAAGAAGAAAAGACGAGGACGACTAGGTCACGAGAAAGCTAAGGCGGTGAAGCAATAGCTAA
TAATAAAATGACACGTGTATTGAGCGTTGTTTACACGCAAAGTTGTTTTTGGCTAATTGCCTTATTTTTA
GGTTGAGGAAAAGTATTTGTGCTTTGAGTTGATAAACACGACTCGTGTGTGCCGGCTGCAACCACTTTGA
CGCCGTTTATTACTGACTCGTCGGTCGACGGTATCGATAAGCTTGATATCGAATTCCTGCAGCCCGGGGG
ATCCACTAGTTCTAGAGGATCACAAGTTTGTACAAAAAAGCTGAACGAGAAACGTAAAATGATATAAATA
TCAATATATTAAATTAGATTTTGCATAAAAAACAGACTACATAATACTGTAAAACACAACATATCCAGTC
ATATTGGCGGCCCCATTAGGCACCCCAGGCTTTACACTTTATGCTTCCGGCTCGTATAATGTGTGGATTT
TGAGTTAGGAGCCGTCGAGATTTTCAGGAGCTAAGGAAGCTAAAATGGAGAAAAAAATCACTGGATATAC
CACCGTTGATATATCCCAATGGCATCGTAAAGAACATTTTGAGGCATTTCAGTCAGTTGCTCAATGTACC
TATAACCAGACCGTTCAGCTGGATATTACGGCCTTTTTAAAGACCGTAAAGAAAAATAAGCACAAGTTTT
ATCCGGCCTTTATTCACATTCTTGCCCGCCTGATGAATGCTCATCCGGAGTTCCGTATGGCAATGAAAGA
CGGTGAGCTGGTGATATGGGATAGTGTTCACCCTTGTTACACCGTTTTCCATGAGCAAACTGAAACGTTT
TCATCGCTCTGGAGTGAATACCACGACGATTTCCGGCAGTTTCTACACATATATTCGCAAGATGTGGCGT
GTTACGGTGAAAACCTGGCCTATTTCCCTAAAGGGTTTATTGAGAATATGTTTTTCGTCTCAGCCAATCC
CTGGGTGAGTTTCACCAGTTTTGATTTAAACGTGGCCAATATGGACAACTTCTTCGCCCCCGTTTTCACC
ATGGGCAAATATTATACGCAAGGCGACAAGGTGCTGATGCCGCTGGCGATTCAGGTTCATCATGCCGTTT
GTGATGGCTTCCATGTCGGCAGAATGCTTAATGAATTACAACAGTACTGCGATGAGTGGCAGGGCGGGGC
GTAAACGCGTGGAGCCGGCTTACTAAAAGCCAGATAACAGTATGCGTATTTGCGCGCTGATTTTTGCGGT
ATAAGAATATATACTGATATGTATACCCGAAGTATGTCAAAAAGAGGTATGCTATGAAGCAGCGTATTAC
AGTGACAGTTGACAGCGACAGCTATCAGTTGCTCAAGGCATATATGATGTCAATATCTCCGGTCTGGTAA
GCACAACCATGCAGAATGAAGCCCGTCGTCTGCGTGCCGAACGCTGGAAAGCGGAAAATCAGGAAGGGAT
GGCTGAGGTCGCCCGGTTTATTGAAATGAACGGCTCTTTTGCTGACGAGAACAGGGGCTGGTGAAATGCA
GTTTAAGGTTTACACCTATAAAAGAGAGAGCCGTTATCGTCTGTTTGTGGATGTACAGAGTGATATTATT
GACACGCCCGGCCGACGGATGGTGATCCCCCTGGCCAGTGCACGTCTGCTGTCAGATAAAGTCTCCCGTG
AACTTTACCCGGTGGTGCATATCGGGGATGAAAGCTGGCGCATGATGACCACCGATATGGCCAGTGTGCC
GGTCTCCGTTATCGGGGAAGAAGTGGCTGATCTCAGCCACCGCGAAAATGACATCAAAAACGCCATTAAC
CTGATGTTCTGGGGAATATAAATGTCAGGCTCCCTTATACACAGCCAGTCTGCACCTCGACCATAGTGAC
TGGATATGTTGTGTTTTACAGTATTATGTAGTCTGTTTTTTATGCAAAATCTAATTTAATATATTGATAT
TTATATCATTTTACGTTTCTCGTTCAGCTTTCTTGTACAAAGTGGTGATCCTAGCTTTCGTTCGTATCAT
CGGTTTCGACAACGTTCGTCAAGTTCAATGCATCAGTTTCATTGCGCACACACCAGAATCCTACTGAGTT
TGAGTATTATGGCATTGGGAAAACTGTTTTTCTTGTACCATTTGTTGTGCTTGTAATTTACTGTGTTTTT
TATTCGGTTTTCGCTATCGAACTGTGAAATGGAAATGGATGGAGAAGAGTTAATGAATGATATGGTCCTT
TTGTTCATTCTCAAATTAATATTATTTGTTTTTTCTCTTATTTGTTGTGTGTTGAATTTGAAATTATAAG
AGATATGCAAACATTTTGTTTTGAGTAAAAATGTGTCAAATCGTGGCCTCTAATGACCGAAGTTAATATG
AGGAGTAAAACACTTGTAGTTGTACCATTATGCTTATTCACTAGGCAACAAATATATTTTCAGACCTAGA
AAAGCTGCAAATGTTACTGAATACAAGTATGTCCTCTTGTGTTTTAGACATTTATGAACTTTCCTTTATG
TAATTTTCCAGAATCCTTGTCAGATTCTAATCATTGCTTTATAATTATAGTTATACTCATGGATTTGTAG
TTGAGTATGAAAATATTTTTTAATGCATTTTATGACTTGCCAATTGATTGACAACATGCATCAATCGGAG
CTCCAGCTTTTGTTCCCTTTAGTGAGGGTTAATTCCGAGCTTGGCGTAATCATGGTCATAGCTGTTTCCT
GTGTGAAATTGTTATCCGCTCACAATTCCACACAACATACGAGCCGGAAGHCATAAAGTGTAAAGCCTGG
GGTGCCTAATGAGTGAGCTAACTCACATTAATTGCGTTGCGCTCACTGCCCGCTTTCCAGTCGGGAAACC
TGTCGTGCCAGCTGCATTAATGAATCGGCCAACGCGCGGGGAGAGGCGGTTTGCGTATTGGGCGCTCTTC
CGCTTCCTCGCTCACTGACTCGCTGCGCTCGGTCGTTCGGCTGCGGCGAGCGGTATCAGCTCACTCAAAG
GCGGTAATACGGTTATCCACAGAATCAGGGGATAACGCAGGAAAGAACATGAAGGCCTTGACAGGATATA
TTGGCGGGTAAACTAAGTCGCTGTATGTGTTTGTTTGAGATCTCATGTGAGCAAAAGGCCAGCAAAAGGC
CAGGAACCGTAAAAAGGCCGCGTTGCTGGCGTTTTTCCATAGGCTCCGCCCCCCTGACGAGCATCACAAA
AATCGACGCTCAAGTCAGAGGTGGCGAAACCCGACAGGACTATAAAGATACCAGGCGTTTCCCCCTGGAA
GCTCCCTCGTGCGCTCTCCTGTTCCGACCCTGCCGCTTACCGGATACCTGTCCGCCTTTCTCCCTTCGGG
AAGCGTGGCGCTTTCTCATAGCTCACGCTGTAGGTATCTCAGTTCGGTGTAGGTCGTTCGCTCCAAGCTG
GGCTGTGTGCACGAACCCCCCGTTCAGCCCGACCGCTGCGCCTTATCCGGTAACTATCGTCTTGAGTCCA
ACCCGGTAAGACACGACTTATCGCCACTGGCAGCAGCCACTGGTAACAGGATTAGCAGAGCGAGGTATGT
AGGCGGTGCTACAGAGTTCTTGAAGTGGTGGCCTAACTACGGCTACACTAGAAGAACAGTATTTGGTATC
TGCGCTCTGCTGAAGCCAGTTACCTTCGGAAGAAGAGTTGGTAGCTCTTGATCCGGCAAACAAACCACCG
CTGGTAGCGGTGGTTTTTTTGTTTGCAAGCAGCAGATTACGCGCAGAAAAAAAGGATCTCAAGAAGATCC
TTTGATCTTTTCTACGGGGTCTGACGCTCAGTGGAACGAAAACTCACGTTAAGGGATTTTGGTCATGAGA
TTATCAAAAAGGATCTTCACCTAGATCCTTTTAAATTAAAAATGAAGTTTTAAATCAATCTAAAGTATAT
ATGTGTAACATTGGTCTAGTGATTATTTGCCGACTACCTTGGTGATCTCGCCTTTCACGTAGTGAACAAA
TTCTTCCAACTGATCTGCGCGCGAGGCCAAGCGATCTTCTTGTCCAAGATAAGCCTGCCTAGCTTCAAGT
ATGACGGGCTGATACTGGGCCGGCAGGCGCTCCATTGCCCAGTCGGCAGCGACATCCTTCGGCGCGATTT
TGCCGGTTACTGCGCTGTACCAAATGCGGGACAACGTAAGCACTACATTTCGCTCATCGCCAGCCCAGTC
GGGCGGCGAGTTCCATAGCGTTAAGGTTTCATTTAGCGCCTCAAATAGATCCTGTTCAGGAACCGGATCA
AAGAGTTCCTCCGCCGCTGGACCTACCAAGGCAACGCTATGTTCTCTTGCTTTTGTCAGCAAGATAGCCA
GATCAATGTCGATCGTGGCTGGCTCGAAGATACCTGCAAGAATGTCATTGCGCTGCCATTCTCCAAATTG
CAGTTCGCGCTTAGCTGGATAACGCCACGGAATGATGTCGTCGTGCACAACAATGGTGACTTCTACAGCG
CGGAGAATCTCGCTCTCTCCAGGGGAAGCCGAAGTTTCCAAAAGGTCGTTGATCAAAGCTCGCCGCGTTG
TTTCATCAAGCCTTACGGTCACCGTAACCAGCAAATCAATATCACTGTGTGGCTTCAGGCCGCCATCCAC
TGCGGAGCCGTACAAATGTACGGCCAGCAACGTCGGTTCGAGATGGCGCTCGATGACGCCAACTACCTCT
GATAGTTGAGTCGATACTTCGGCGATCACCGCTTCCCTCATAACACCCCTTGTATTACTGTTTATGTAAG
CAGACAGTTTTATTGTTCATGATGATATATTTTTATCTTGTGCAATGTAACATCAGAGATTTTGAGACAC
AACGTGGCTTTGTTGAATAAATCGAACTTTTGCTGAGTTGAAGGATCAGATCACGCATCTTCCCGACAAC
GCAGACCGTTCCGTGGCAAAGCAAAAGTTCAAAATCACCAACTGGTCCACCTACAACAAAGCTCTCATCA
ACCGTGGCTCCCTCACTTTCTGGCTGGATGATGGGGCGATTCAGGCGATCCCCATCCAACAGCCCGCCGT
CGAGCGGGCT
Features (pLannotate 1.2.2; 30 found; start..end, strand, type, name):
    542..564     +  misc_feature   LB T-DNA repeat: left border repeat from nopaline C58 T-DNA (truncated)
    588..840     -  terminator     NOS terminator: nopaline synthase terminator and poly(A) signal
    863..1411    -  CDS            bar: PAT_STRHY - Experimental evidence at protein level: Swiss-Prot protein existence level 1. Inactivates phosphinothricin (PPT) by transfer of an acetyl group from acetyl CoA. Can also acetylate demethylphosphinothricin but not PTT or glutamate. This enzyme is an effector of phosphinothricin tripeptide (PTT or bialaphos) resistance. From Streptomyces hygroscopicus. Introduced by genetic manipulation and expressed in glufosinate-tolerant maize by Dekalb Genetics.
   1453..1632    -  promoter       NOS promoter: nopaline synthase promoter
   1723..1739    +  rep_origin     M13 ori (fragment): M13 bacteriophage origin of replication; arrow indicates direction of (+) strand synthesis
   1747..1902    -  CDS            lacZα (fragment): LacZα fragment of β-galactosidase; lacZ fragment
   1910..1928    +  promoter       T7 promoter: promoter for bacteriophage T7 RNA polymerase
   1943..1961    +  promoter       SP6 promoter: promoter for bacteriophage SP6 RNA polymerase
   1994..2701    -  terminator     OCS terminator: octopine synthase terminator
   2782..2883    -  ncRNA          MIR173: Accession: RF03457 - MIR173 microRNA precursor family
   3593..3657    -  misc_feature   MCS (fragment): pBluescript multiple cloning site
   3662..3781    +  protein_bind   attR1: mutant version of attR; recombination site for the Gateway® LR reaction LR Clonase™
   3811..3841    +  promoter       lac UV5 promoter: E. coli lac promoter with an "up" mutation
   3865..3894    +  promoter       cat promoter (fragment): promoter of the E. coli cat gene encoding chloramphenicol acetyltransferase
   3895..4551    +  CDS            cat: CAT_ECOLX - Experimental evidence at protein level: Swiss-Prot protein existence level 1. This enzyme is an effector of chloramphenicol resistance in bacteria. From Escherichia coli. This protein is used as a marker in many commonly used cloning vectors, such as pACYC184.
   4733..4891    +  CDS            ccdA (fragment): CCDA_ECO57 - Also known as H, letA. Experimental evidence at protein level: Swiss-Prot protein existence level 1. Antitoxin component of a type II toxin-antitoxin (TA) system which inhibits the post-segregational killing (PSK) of plasmid-free cells, also referred to as a plasmid addiction system. Binds to and blocks the activity of CcdB; will also remove bound CcdB protein from the CcdB-GyrA complex by forming a CcdA-CcdB complex, a process termed rejuvenation. Functions as a transcriptional corepressor for the ccdAB operon, repression also requires CcdB (By similarity). From Escherichia coli
   4896..5198    +  CDS            ccdB: CCDB_ECOLI - Also known as G, letB, letD. Experimental evidence at protein level: Swiss-Prot protein existence level 1. Toxic component of a type II toxin-antitoxin (TA) system, functioning in plasmid maintainence. Responsible for the post- segregational killing (PSK) of plasmid-free cells, also referred to as a plasmid addiction system. Half-life of over 2 hours. Cell killing by CcdB is accompanied by filamentation, defects in chromosome and plasmid segregation, defects in cell division, formation of anucleate cells, decreased DNA synthesis and plasmid loss. Interferes with the activity of DN
   5242..5366    -  protein_bind   attR2: mutant version of attR; recombination site for the Gateway® LR reaction LR Clonase™
   5373..6014    +  terminator     E9 terminator: terminator and polyadenylation signal from the pea rbcS-E9 gene
   6036..6054    -  promoter       T3 promoter: promoter for bacteriophage T3 RNA polymerase
   6099..6115    -  protein_bind   lac operator: The lac repressor binds to the lac operator to inhibit transcription in E. coli. This inhibition can be relieved by adding lactose or isopropyl-β-D-thiogalactopyranoside (IPTG). lac repressor encoded by lacI
   6123..6154    -  promoter       lac promoter: promoter for the E. coli lac operon
   6169..6190    -  protein_bind   CAP binding site: CAP binding activates transcription in the presence of cAMP. E. coli catabolite activator protein
   6203..6295    -  CDS            lacI (fragment): lac repressor; lacI; The lac repressor binds to the lac operator to inhibit transcription in E. coli. This inhibition can be relieved by adding lactose or isopropyl-β-D-thiogalactopyranoside (IPTG).
   6297..6421    -  rep_origin     RSF ori (fragment): Plasmids containing the RSF 1030 origin of replication can be propagated in E. coli cells that contain additional plasmids with compatible origins.
   6429..6453    +  misc_feature   RB T-DNA repeat: right border repeat from nopaline C58 T-DNA
   6544..7132    -  rep_origin     ori: high-copy-number ColE1/pMB1/pBR322/pUC origin of replication
   7306..8091    -  CDS            aadA: S3AD_SHIFL - Experimental evidence at protein level: Swiss-Prot protein existence level 1. Mediates bacterial resistance to the antibiotics streptomycin and spectinomycin. From Shigella flexneri.
   8276..8377    +  CDS            TRA2_ECOLX (fragment): Protein predicted: Swiss-Prot protein existence level 4. Required for transposition of transposon Tn903. From Escherichia coli.
   8382..407     +  rep_origin     pSa ori (across the origin): origin of replication from bacterial plasmid pSa
