[The description below was written by a language model from this plasmid's Addgene catalogue record, the feature table of its GenBank file and pLannotate feature annotations shown in this document.]
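Description:
MIGS4.1 (FF571) is an empty Gateway destination vector for miRNA-induced gene silencing (MIGS) in plants, built on the pGreenII binary Ti backbone (8,410 bp) for Agrobacterium-mediated transformation. In E. coli it replicates at high copy from a ColE1/pUC-type origin and is selected with spectinomycin through aadA. The pSa origin supports maintenance in Agrobacterium only when the pSOUP helper plasmid supplies replication functions in trans. Because the unrecombined vector carries the lethal ccdB gene, it has to be propagated in a ccdB-tolerant strain. The chloramphenicol resistance gene (cat) in the same cassette provides an additional selection that is lost once an insert has been recombined in.

Between the left and right T-DNA border repeats lie three units. The first is a plant selection cassette: the bar gene (phosphinothricin acetyltransferase, Basta resistance) under the NOS promoter and NOS terminator. The second expresses the miR173 precursor, which the record says is driven by the constitutive UBQ11 promoter and which is followed by the OCS terminator. That promoter is not annotated in the feature table, though an unannotated stretch lies upstream of MIR173. The third is the attR1–cat–ccdB–attR2 Gateway cassette followed by the pea rbcS-E9 terminator. This cassette deliberately has no promoter; a multiple cloning site just upstream of attR1 lets the user install a promoter of choice, such as a tissue-specific or inducible one.

An LR reaction replaces cat and ccdB with the MIGS fragment. In the MIGS approach, a miR173 target site attached to a gene fragment triggers production of secondary small RNAs that silence the corresponding gene, and co-expressing miR173 from the same T-DNA supplies that trigger. The two partial GenBank records merely cover the T7/SP6–OCS terminator and bar–NOS terminator–left border regions, consistent with the full-length annotation.
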