Addgene plasmid #35251: MIGS4.1 (FF571)
Purpose: (Empty Backbone)
Depositing lab: Detlef Weigel. Depositing organization: Max Planck Institute for Developmental Biology. Publication: MIGS: MiRNA Induced Gene Silencing. de Felippes FF, Wang JW, Weigel D. Plant J. 2011 Dec 28. doi: 10.1111/j.1365-313X.2011.04896.x. PubMed 22211571.
Backbone
  Vector backbone: pGreenII
  Backbone size (bp): 8410
  Modifications to backbone: 1) Addition of an expression cassette with the miR173 precursor placed behind the UBQ11 constitutive promoter; 2) No promoter for expression of the MIGS construct. Instead, a promoter of choice can be cloned using the MCS just upstream of the attR1 site
  Vector type: Plant Expression
  Selectable markers: Basta
Growth in bacteria
  Bacterial resistance: Chloramphenicol and Spectinomycin, 25 & 50 μg/mL
  Growth temperature: 37°C
  Growth strain: ccdB Survival
  Growth instructions: 1) Before recombination Chloramphenicol might be used for bacteria selection (resistance lost after recombination). 2) E. coli DB3.1 strain (or some other ccdB survival strain) should be used for the amplification of the plasmid due to the presence of the lethal ccdB gene. After recombination, any common strain, such as DH5alpha is recommended. 3) Due to pGreen backbone characteristics, the helper plasmid pSOUP is required for replication of MIGS vector in Agrobacterium. PSOUP can be requested directly at http://www.pgreen.ac.uk/.
  Copy number: High Copy
Terms and licenses: Academic/Nonprofit Terms; Industry Terms: Not Available to Industry
Depositor comments: MIGS vectors are based on pGREEN series: Hellens, R.P., Edwards, E.A., Leyland, N.R., Bean, S. and Mullineaux, P.M. (2000) pGreen: a versatile and flexible binary Ti vector for Agrobacterium-mediated plant transformation. Plant Mol. Biol., 42, 819-832. http://www.pgreen.ac.uk/ obtained from John Innes Centre, UK
How to cite: MIGS4.1 (FF571) was a gift from Detlef Weigel (Addgene plasmid # 35251 ; http://n2t.net/addgene:35251 ; RRID:Addgene_35251)
