LOCUS       Exported 1073 bp ds-DNA linear SYN 26-MAY-2021
DEFINITION  synthetic linear DNA
ACCESSION   .
VERSION     .
KEYWORDS    MIGS4.1 (FF571)
SOURCE      synthetic DNA construct
  ORGANISM  synthetic DNA construct
REFERENCE   1 (bases 1 to 1073)
  AUTHORS   de Felippes FF, Wang JW, Weigel D
  TITLE     MIGS: MiRNA Induced Gene Silencing.
  JOURNAL   Plant J. 2011 Dec 28. doi: 10.1111/j.1365-313X.2011.04896.x.
  PUBMED    22211571
REFERENCE   2 (bases 1 to 1073)
  AUTHORS   .
  TITLE     Direct Submission
  JOURNAL   Exported May 26, 2021 from SnapGene Server 1.1.58
            http://www.snapgene.com
FEATURES             Location/Qualifiers
     source          1..1073
                     /organism="synthetic DNA construct"
                     /mol_type="other DNA"
     primer_bind     7..26
                     /label=T7
                     /note="T7 promoter, forward primer"
     promoter        7..25
                     /label=T7 promoter
                     /note="promoter for bacteriophage T7 RNA polymerase"
     promoter        40..58
                     /label=SP6 promoter
                     /note="promoter for bacteriophage SP6 RNA polymerase"
     primer_bind     40..57
                     /label=SP6
                     /note="SP6 promoter, forward primer"
     terminator      91..798
                     /label=OCS terminator
                     /note="octopine synthase terminator"
ORIGIN
        1 cgcgcgtaat acgactcact atagggcgaa ttgggtacca tttaggtgac actatagaat
       61 atcactagta agctagcttg catgccggtc ctgctgagcc tcgacatgtt gtcgcaaaat
      121 tcgccctgga cccgcccaac gatttgtcgt cactgtcaag gtttgacctg cacttcattt
      181 ggggcccaca tacaccaaaa aaatgctgca taattctcgg ggcagcaagt cggttacccg
      241 gccgccgtgc tggaccgggt tgaatggtgc ccgtaacttt cggtagagcg gacggccaat
      301 actcaacttc aaggaatctc acccatgcgc gccggcgggg aaccggagtt cccttcagtg
      361 agcgttatta gttcgccgct cggtgtgtcg tagatactag cccctggggc acttttgaaa
      421 tttgaataag atttatgtaa tcagtctttt aggtttgacc ggttctgccg ctttttttaa
      481 aattggattt gtaataataa aacgcaattg tttgttattg tggcgctcta tcatagatgt
      541 cgctataaac ctattcagca caatatattg ttttcatttt aatattgtac atataagtag
      601 tagggtacaa tcagtaaatt gaacggagaa tattattcat aaaaatacga tagtaacggg
      661 tgatatattc attagaatga accgaaaccg gcggtaagga tctgagctac acatgctcag
      721 gttttttaca acgtgcacaa cagaattgaa agcaaatatc atgcgatcat aggcgtctcg
      781 catatctcat taaagcaggg atcccgcatc agatctatca aacacataga tttacgaaga
      841 tctctaacat taaatcatca gagagataag tttagggagc aagctctttc gcttacacag
      901 agaatcacag aggaaagaga ctttaagaaa actacaactt ttttgaccac tgtgatttct
      961 ctctgcaagc gaaagtactt aatcaccaac acagtagatt gatatatttg ggtttatttg
     1021 tgagaagaag aattcactag tggatcccgc actcgagtgt taatcagaaa aac
//
