LOCUS       Exported 1023 bp ds-DNA linear SYN 26-MAY-2021
DEFINITION  synthetic linear DNA
ACCESSION   .
VERSION     .
KEYWORDS    MIGS4.1 (FF571)
SOURCE      synthetic DNA construct
  ORGANISM  synthetic DNA construct
REFERENCE   1 (bases 1 to 1023)
  AUTHORS   de Felippes FF, Wang JW, Weigel D
  TITLE     MIGS: MiRNA Induced Gene Silencing.
  JOURNAL   Plant J. 2011 Dec 28. doi: 10.1111/j.1365-313X.2011.04896.x.
  PUBMED    22211571
REFERENCE   2 (bases 1 to 1023)
  AUTHORS   .
  TITLE     Direct Submission
  JOURNAL   Exported May 26, 2021 from SnapGene Server 1.1.58
            http://www.snapgene.com
FEATURES             Location/Qualifiers
     source          1..1023
                     /organism="synthetic DNA construct"
                     /mol_type="other DNA"
     CDS             105..656
                     /codon_start=1
                     /gene="Streptomyces hygroscopicus bar"
                     /product="phosphinothricin acetyltransferase"
                     /label=BlpR
                     /note="confers resistance to bialophos or phosphinothricin"
                     /translation="MSPERRPADIRRATEADMPAVCTIVNHYIETSTVNFRTEPQEPQE
                     WTDDLVRLRERYPWLVAEVDGEVAGIAYAGPWKARNAYDWTAESTVYVSPRHQRTGLGS
                     TLYTHLLKSLEAQGFKSVVAVIGLPNDPSVRMHEALGYAPRGMLRAAGFKHGNWHDVGF
                     WQLDFSLPVPPRPVLPVTEI"
     terminator      676..928
                     /label=NOS terminator
                     /note="nopaline synthase terminator and poly(A) signal"
     misc_feature    952..974
                     /label=LB T-DNA repeat
                     /note="left border repeat from nopaline C58 T-DNA
                     (truncated)"
ORIGIN
        1 gcaaatattt cttgtcaaaa atgctccact gacgttccat aaattcccct cggtatccaa
       61 ttagagtctc atattcactc tcaactcgat cgaggggatc taccatgagc ccagaacgac
      121 gcccggccga catccgccgt gccaccgagg cggacatgcc ggcggtctgc accatcgtca
      181 accactacat cgagacaagc acggtcaact tccgtaccga gccgcaggaa ccgcaggagt
      241 ggacggacga cctcgtccgt ctgcgggagc gctatccctg gctcgtcgcc gaggtggacg
      301 gcgaggtcgc cggcatcgcc tacgcgggtc cctggaaggc acgcaacgcc tacgactgga
      361 cggccgagtc caccgtgtac gtctcccccc gccaccagcg gacgggactg ggctccacgc
      421 tctacaccca cctgctgaag tccctggagg cacagggctt caagagcgtg gtcgctgtca
      481 tcgggctgcc caacgacccg agcgtgcgca tgcacgaggc gctcggatat gccccccgcg
      541 gcatgctgcg ggcggccggc ttcaagcacg ggaactggca tgacgtgggt ttctggcagc
      601 tggacttcag cctgccggtg ccgccccgtc cggtcctgcc cgtcaccgaa atctgatgac
      661 ccctagagtc aagcagatcg ttcaaacatt tggcaataaa gtttcttaag attgaatcct
      721 gttgccggtc ttgcgatgat tatcatataa tttctgttga attacgttaa gcatgtaata
      781 attaacatgt aatgcatgac gttatttatg agatgggttt ttatgattag agtcccgcaa
      841 ttatacattt aatacgcgat agaaaacaaa atatagcgcg caaactagga taaattatcg
      901 cgcgcggtgt catctatgtt actagatcga ccggcatgca agctgataac gttacaccac
      961 aatatatcct gccaagatct aattccgggg atcggaaatc cagaagcccg agaggttgcc
     1021 gcc
//
