>Addgene plasmid #35251 | MIGS4.1 (FF571) | addgene partial sequence | sequence record 73448 | SP6 5'-ATTTAGGTGACACTATAG-3'
GCTTGCATGCCGGTCCTGCTGAGCCTCGACATGTTGTCGCAAAATTCGCCCTGGACCCGCCCAACGATTT
GTCGTCACTGTCAAGGTTTGACCTGCACTTCATTTGGGGCCCACATACACCAAAAAAATGCTGCATAATT
CTCGGGGCAGCAAGTCGGTTACCCGGCCGCCGTGCTGGACCGGGTTGAATGGTGCCCGTAACTTTCGGTA
GAGCGGACGGCCAATACTCAACTTCAAGGAATCTCACCCATGCGCGCCGGCGGGGAACCGGAGTTCCCTT
CAGTGAGCGTTATTAGTTCGCCGCTCGGTGTGTCGTAGATACTAGCCCCTGGGGCACTTTTGAAATTTGA
ATAAGATTTATGTAATCAGTCTTTTAGGTTTGACCGGTTCTGCCGCTTTTTTTAAAATTGGATTTGTAAT
AATAAAACGCAATTGTTTGTTATTGTGGCGCTCTATCATAGATGTCGCTATAAACCTATTCAGCACAATA
TATTGTTTTCATTTTAATATTGTACATATAAGTAGTAGGGTACAATCAGTAAATTGAACGGAGAATATTA
TTCATAAAAATACGATAGTAACGGGTGATATATTCATTAGAATGAACCGAAACCGGCGGTAAGGATCTGA
GCTACACATGCTCAGGTTTTTTACAACGTGCACAACAGAATTGAAAGCAAATATCATGCGATCATAGGCG
TCTCGCATATCTCATTAAAGCAGGGATCCCGCATCAGATCTATCAAACACATAGATTTACGAAGATCTCT
AACATTAAATCATCAGAGAGATAAGTTTAGGGAGCAAGCTCTTTCGCTTACACAGAGAATCACAGAGGAA
AGAGACTTTAAGAAAACTACAACTTTTTTGACCACTGTGATTTCTCTCTGCAAGCGAAAGTACTTAATCA
CCAACACAGTAGATTGATATATTTGGGTTTATTTGTGAGAAGAAGAATTCACTAGTGGATCCCG
