>Addgene plasmid #35251 | MIGS4.1 (FF571) | addgene partial sequence | sequence record 73449 | CAT-R 5'-GCAACTGACTGAAATGCCTC-3'
GATGCCATTGGGATATATCAACGGTGGTATATCCAGTGATTTTTTTCTCCATTTTAGCTTCCTTAGCTCC
TGAAAATCTCGACGGCTCCTAACTCAAAATCCACACATTATACGAGCCGGAAGCATAAAGTGTAAAGCCT
GGGGTGCCTAATGGGGCCGCCAATATGACTGGATATGTTGTGTTTTACAGTATTATGTAGTCTGTTTTTT
ATGCAAAATCTAATTTAATATATTGATATTTATATCATTTTACGTTTCTCGTTCAGCTTTTTTGTACAAA
CTTGTGATCCTCTAGAACTAGTGGATCCCCCGGGCTGCAGGAATTCGATATCAAGCTTATCGATACCGTC
GACCGACGAGTCAGTAATAAACGGCGTCAAAGTGGTTGCAGCCGGCACACACGAGTCGTGTTTATCAACT
CAAAGCACAAATACTTTTCCTCAACCTAAAAATAAGGCAATTAGCCAAAAACAACTTTGCGTGTAAACAA
CGCTCAATACACGTGTCATTTTATTATTAGCTATTGCTTCACCGCCTTAGCTTTCTCGTGACCTAGTCGT
CCTCGTCTTTTCTTCTTCTTCTTCTATAAAACAATACCCAAAGAGCTCTTCTTCTTCACAATTCAGATTT
CAATTTCTCAAAATCTTAAAAACTTTCTCTCAATTCTCTCTACCGTGATCAAGGTAAATTTCTGTGTTCC
TTATTCTCTCAAAATCTTCGATTTTGTTTTCGTTCGATCCCAATTTCGTATATGTTCTTTGGTTTAGATT
CTGTTAATCTTAGATCGAAGACGATTTTCTGGGTTTGATCGTTAGATATCATCTTAATTCTCGATTAGGG
TTTCATAGATATCATCCGATTTGTTCAAATAATTTGAGTTTTGTCGAATAATTACTCTTCGATTTGTGAT
TTCTATCTAGATCTGGTGTTAGTTTCTAGTTTGTGCGATCGAATTTGTAGATTAATCTGAGTTTTTCTGA
T
