>Addgene plasmid #35251 | MIGS4.1 (FF571) | addgene partial sequence | sequence record 73450 | ccdB-Fwd 5'-GCATGATGACCACCGATATG-3'
CGGTCTCCGTTATCGGGGAAGAAGTGGCTGATCTCAGCCACCGCGAAAATGACATCAAAAACGCCATTAA
CCTGATGTTCTGGGGAATATAAATGTCAGGCTCCCTTATACACAGCCAGTCTGCACCTCGACCATAGTGA
CTGGATATGTTGTGTTTTACAGTATTATGTAGTCTGTTTTTTATGCAAAATCTAATTTAATATATTGATA
TTTATATCATTTTACGTTTCTCGTTCAGCTTTCTTGTACAAAGTGGTGATCCTAGCTTTCGTTCGTATCA
TCGGTTTCGACAACGTTCGTCAAGTTCAATGCATCAGTTTCATTGCGCACACACCAGAATCCTACTGAGT
TTGAGTATTATGGCATTGGGAAAACTGTTTTTCTTGTACCATTTGTTGTGCTTGTAATTTACTGTGTTTT
TTATTCGGTTTTCGCTATCGAACTGTGAAATGGAAATGGATGGAGAAGAGTTAATGAATGATATGGTCCT
TTTGTTCATTCTCAAATTAATATTATTTGTTTTTTCTCTTATTTGTTGTGTGTTGAATTTGAAATTATAA
GAGATATGCAAACATTTTGTTTTGAGTAAAAATGTGTCAAATCGTGGCCTCTAATGACCGAAGTTAATAT
GAGGAGTAAAACACTTGTAGTTGTACCATTATGCTTATTCACTAGGCAACAAATATATTTTCAGACCTAG
AAAAGCTGCAAATGTTACTGAATACAAGTATGTCCTCTTGTGTTTTAGACATTTATGAACTTTCCTTTAT
GTAATTTTCCAGAATCCTTGTCAGATTCTAATCATTGCTTTATAATTATAGTTATACTCATGGATTTGTA
GTTGAGTATGAAAATATTTTTTAATGCATTTTATGACTTGCCAATTGATTGACAACATGCATCAATCGGA
GCTCCAGCTTTTGTTCCCTTTAGTGAGGGTTAATTGCGCGCTTGGCGTAATCATGGTCATAGCTGTTTCC
TGTGTGAAATTGTTATC
